Addgene plasmid #18362: T4 Lysozyme T59A WT*
Depositing lab: Brian Matthews. Depositing organization: University of Oregon.
Backbone
  Vector backbone: pHS1403
  Backbone size w/o insert (bp): 5000
  Vector type: Bacterial Expression
Growth in bacteria
  Bacterial resistance: Ampicillin, 100 μg/mL
  Growth temperature: 37°C
  Growth strain: DH5alpha
  Copy number: High Copy
Gene/Insert
  Gene/Insert name: T4 Lysozyme (alt name: AT59A)
  Species: Bacteriophage T4
  Insert size (bp): 600
  Mutation: T59A WT*
  GenBank ID: NP_049736
  Entrez Gene: e (a.k.a. T4p123)
  Cloning method: Restriction Enzyme; 5′ cloning site BamHI (not destroyed); 3′ cloning site HindIII (not destroyed)
  Sequencing primers: 5′ na; 3′ GGCGTATCACGAGGCCC
Terms and licenses: Academic/Nonprofit Terms; Industry Terms: Not Available to Industry
Depositor comments: The BamHI site is 27 bp from the ATG and the HindIII site is 115 bp from the stop.
How to cite: T4 Lysozyme T59A WT* was a gift from Brian Matthews (Addgene plasmid # 18362 ; http://n2t.net/addgene:18362 ; RRID:Addgene_18362)
