[The description below was written by a language model from this plasmid's Addgene catalogue record.]
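Description:
T4 Lysozyme T59A WT* is a bacterial expression plasmid built on the pHS1403 backbone (about 5 kb without insert). It carries a roughly 600 bp insert encoding lysozyme, the product of gene e of bacteriophage T4. The plasmid is maintained in E. coli at high copy number and is selected with ampicillin. The record does not give a feature table, so the promoter driving expression, the origin of replication and any other regulatory elements of pHS1403 are not stated, and no tags or fusion partners are listed.

The insert sits between a BamHI site at the 5′ end and a HindIII site at the 3′ end, and both sites were preserved during cloning. According to the depositor's notes, the BamHI site lies 27 bp from the start codon and the HindIII site 115 bp from the stop codon, so the fragment includes short flanking untranslated regions and can be excised or transferred as a cassette.

The coding sequence carries the substitution T59A, replacing threonine 59 with alanine, in the "WT*" background. The record does not define WT*; in the T4 lysozyme literature the term generally refers to the cysteine-free pseudo-wild-type protein used as a reference for mutational work. No purpose is recorded, but a single point mutant of this kind in an expression vector is suited to producing recombinant variant protein in bacteria for comparison with the parent enzyme, for example in studies of protein stability, folding or structure.
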