>Addgene plasmid #18362 | T4 Lysozyme T59A WT* | addgene partial sequence | sequence record 24148 | 3primeUP
GCTANTGAAAAAGCCCGCTCATTAGGCGGGCTCAGATCTGCTCATGTTTGACAGCTTATCATCGATAAGC
TTCGGCAATAAATTCTTGATATGTTTTCATATGTTTCCTTTAAATATTTTAATTAGTAATTGTCTATTCA
AGTAATTGTGAATATACTATCACAATTCCAAGAGAAAGTAAACAGCTTTATAGATTTTTATACGCGTCCC
AAGTGCCAGTTCTAAACGTTGTAATGACTCGTTTTGCGCGATTAGGTGTTTGATTATACCATCTACTTTT
AGCTAAGTTAACTGCTGCTTCATCCCAGCGTTTTTGTTGAAGCATACGTAAAGAGTTAGTAAATCCTGCC
ACACCGGTTTCTCCCATTTGGAAAACCATATTAATCAATGCAGCGCGACGAACCGCATCAAGAGAATCAT
AAACCGGTTTTAATTTAGCATTTCTCAGAATTCCGCGAACAGCAGCATCAACATCCTGATTAAAGAGTTT
TTCAGCCTCATCTTTAGCAATTACACCATTAGTATTACGCCCAATAGCTTTATCTAATTCAGATTTAGCA
GCATTAAGTGATGGACTTTTTGTAAGCAAATGACCGATGCCAATAGTGTAATAGCCTTCTGTGTCTTTAT
AGATTTTAAGTCTAAGACCTTCATCTATACGTAACATTTCAAATATATTCATAATACCTCCTAAGCATCG
ATGGATCCTGTTTCCTGTGTGAAATTGTTATCCGCTCACAATTCCACACATTATACGAGCCGATGATTAA
TTGTCAACAGGGGGATGGGGAGTAAGCTCATCGATGTGAATCCGTAATCATGGNCATAGCTGTTTCCTGN
GNGAAATTGTTATCCGCTCACAATTCCCCACATTANACNAGCCGGAAGCNNAAAGNGNAAAGCCNGGGGG
NGCCNAANGNGNGNGCCNAACTTNCNNTAANTGCGTNGCNCNCNCGGCCCNCNTTTCCNNNCGGGGAAAN
CCNGNCNNGGCCNGGNCCCCNNCNNAAAGGGGGGCNAANCCTTTCNCGGNNNGGNNNGGNNNNNNCCCCG
GNAANAAANNNNNNNNCNNGGGGGGGGGNANGGGNAAANCCNNNNNNNNNNNNNNNNNNNNCNNNNAANN
NGNCN
